Addgene plasmid #233108: pUC57KAN-10XHA
Purpose: 10X HA tag multimer
Depositing lab: Steve Stowers. Depositing organization: Montana State University.
Backbone
  Vector backbone: pUC57KAN
  Vector type: Unspecified
Growth in bacteria
  Bacterial resistance: Kanamycin, 50 μg/mL
  Growth temperature: 37°C
  Growth strain: DH5alpha
  Copy number: High Copy
Gene/Insert
  Gene/Insert name: HA tag
  Species: Synthetic
  Mutation: None
  Cloning method: Restriction Enzyme; 5′ cloning site Unknown (unknown if destroyed)
Terms and licenses: Academic/Nonprofit Terms; Industry Terms: Not Available to Industry
How to cite: pUC57KAN-10XHA was a gift from Steve Stowers (Addgene plasmid # 233108 ; http://n2t.net/addgene:233108 ; RRID:Addgene_233108)
