[The description below was written by a language model from this plasmid's Addgene catalogue record and pLannotate feature annotations shown in this document.]
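Description:
pUC57KAN-10XHA is a small (about 3.1 kb) bacterial cloning plasmid built on the pUC57KAN backbone that serves as a storage and source vector for a synthetic multimer of ten HA epitope tags. It is maintained in E. coli at high copy through a ColE1/pUC-type origin of replication and is selected with kanamycin, with resistance provided by an aminoglycoside phosphotransferase (aph(3')-Ia) coding sequence that sits directly downstream of the bla (AmpR) promoter. The remaining annotated backbone elements are typical pUC-family remnants: short fragments of bom, rop and lacI, and a lac promoter with its operator and CAP binding site reading toward a lacZα fragment.

The 10XHA insert itself was not picked up as a feature by the automated annotation. The roughly 500-nucleotide unannotated stretch between the lac operator and the lacZα fragment, where the pUC57 polylinker normally lies, is the probable location of the tag array, but the record does not confirm this, and the cloning sites used are listed as unknown. No eukaryotic promoter, terminator or other expression element is annotated, and the vector type is unspecified, so the plasmid appears to be a parts donor rather than an expression construct. The multimer would typically be excised or amplified and fused in frame to a protein of interest. Tandem HA repeats provide multiple binding sites for anti-HA antibodies, which increases detection sensitivity in immunostaining, western blotting or immunoprecipitation compared with a single tag. The record does not state a specific downstream application or target organism.
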