Features (pLannotate 1.2.2; 10 found; start..end, strand, type, name):
    137..236     +  misc_feature   bom (fragment): basis of mobility region from pBR322
    242..399     -  CDS            lacZα (fragment): LacZα fragment of β-galactosidase; lacZ fragment
    908..924     -  protein_bind   lac operator: The lac repressor binds to the lac operator to inhibit transcription in E. coli. This inhibition can be relieved by adding lactose or isopropyl-β-D-thiogalactopyranoside (IPTG). lac repressor encoded by lacI
    932..962     -  promoter       lac promoter: promoter for the E. coli lac operon
    977..998     -  protein_bind   CAP binding site: CAP binding activates transcription in the presence of cAMP. E. coli catabolite activator protein
   1011..1103    -  CDS            lacI (fragment): lac repressor; lacI; The lac repressor binds to the lac operator to inhibit transcription in E. coli. This inhibition can be relieved by adding lactose or isopropyl-β-D-thiogalactopyranoside (IPTG).
   1286..1874    -  rep_origin     ori: high-copy-number ColE1/pMB1/pBR322/pUC origin of replication
   2045..2860    -  CDS            KanR: aminoglycoside phosphotransferase; aph(3')-Ia; confers resistance to kanamycin in bacteria or G418 (Geneticin®) in eukaryotes
   2861..2965    -  promoter       AmpR promoter: bla
   3060..35      +  CDS            rop (fragment) (across the origin): Rop protein, which maintains plasmids at low copy number; rop
>Addgene plasmid #233108 | pUC57KAN-10XHA | addgene full sequence | sequence record 465614 | Addgene NGS Result
TCGCGCGTTTCGGTGATGACGGTGAAAACCTCTGACACATGCAGCTCCCGGAGACGGTCACAGCTTGTCT
GTAAGCGGATGCCGGGAGCAGACAAGCCCGTCAGGGCGCGTCAGCGGGTGTTGGCGGGTGTCGGGGCTGG
CTTAACTATGCGGCATCAGAGCAGATTGTACTGAGAGTGCACCAGATGCGGTGTGAAATACCGCACAGAT
GCGTAAGGAGAAAATACCGCATCAGGCGCCATTCGCCATTCAGGCTGCGCAACTGTTGGGAAGGGCGATC
GGTGCGGGCCTCTTCGCTATTACGCCAGCTGGCGAAAGGGGGATGTGCTGCAAGGCGATTAAGTTGGGTA
ACGCCAGGGTTTTCCCAGTCACGACGTTGTAAAACGACGGCCAGTGAATTCGGCGCGCCCTTAAGCTCGA
GGGCTCCGGCGGCTACCCCTACGACGTGCCCGACTACGCCGGCTCCGGCGGCTACCCCTACGACGTGCCC
GACTACGCCGGCTCCGGCGGCTACCCCTACGACGTGCCCGACTACGCCGGCTCCGGCGGCTACCCCTACG
ACGTGCCCGACTACGCCGGCTCCGGCGGCTACCCCTACGACGTGCCCGACTACGCCGGCTCCGGCGGCGT
CGAGGGCTCCGGCGGCTACCCCTACGACGTGCCCGACTACGCCGGCTCCGGCGGCTACCCCTACGACGTG
CCCGACTACGCCGGCTCCGGCGGCTACCCCTACGACGTGCCCGACTACGCCGGCTCCGGCGGCTACCCCT
ACGACGTGCCCGACTACGCCGGCTCCGGCGGCTACCCCTACGACGTGCCCGACTACGCCGGCTCCGGCGG
CGTCGACGGATCCGCGGCCGCAAGCTTGGCTCGATCGAGCATGGTCATAGCTGTTTCCTGTGTGAAATTG
TTATCCGCTCACAATTCCACACAACATACGAGCCGGAAGCATAAAGTGTAAAGCCTGGGGTGCCTAATGA
GTGAGCTAACTCACATTAATTGCGTTGCGCTCACTGCCCGCTTTCCAGTCGGGAAACCTGTCGTGCCAGC
TGCATTAATGAATCGGCCAACGCGCGGGGAGAGGCGGTTTGCGTATTGGGCGCTCTTCCGCTTCCTCGCT
CACTGACTCGCTGCGCTCGGTCGTTCGGCTGCGGCGAGCGGTATCAGCTCACTCAAAGGCGGTAATACGG
TTATCCACAGAATCAGGGGATAACGCAGGAAAGAACATGTGAGCAAAAGGCCAGCAAAAGGCCAGGAACC
GTAAAAAGGCCGCGTTGCTGGCGTTTTTCCATAGGCTCCGCCCCCCTGACGAGCATCACAAAAATCGACG
CTCAAGTCAGAGGTGGCGAAACCCGACAGGACTATAAAGATACCAGGCGTTTCCCCCTGGAAGCTCCCTC
GTGCGCTCTCCTGTTCCGACCCTGCCGCTTACCGGATACCTGTCCGCCTTTCTCCCTTCGGGAAGCGTGG
CGCTTTCTCATAGCTCACGCTGTAGGTATCTCAGTTCGGTGTAGGTCGTTCGCTCCAAGCTGGGCTGTGT
GCACGAACCCCCCGTTCAGCCCGACCGCTGCGCCTTATCCGGTAACTATCGTCTTGAGTCCAACCCGGTA
AGACACGACTTATCGCCACTGGCAGCAGCCACTGGTAACAGGATTAGCAGAGCGAGGTATGTAGGCGGTG
CTACAGAGTTCTTGAAGTGGTGGCCTAACTACGGCTACACTAGAAGAACAGTATTTGGTATCTGCGCTCT
GCTGAAGCCAGTTACCTTCGGAAAAAGAGTTGGTAGCTCTTGATCCGGCAAACAAACCACCGCTGGTAGC
GGTGGTTTTTTTGTTTGCAAGCAGCAGATTACGCGCAGAAAAAAAGGATCTCAAGAAGATCCTTTGATCT
TTTCTACGGGGTCTGACGCTCAGTGGAACGAAAACTCACGTTAAGGGATTTTGGTCATGAGATTATCAAA
AAGGATCTTCACCTAGATCCTTTTAAATTAAAAATGAAGTTTTAAATCAATCTAAAGTATATATGAGTAA
ACTTGGTCTGACAGTTAGAAAAACTCATCGAGCATCAAATGAAACTGCAATTTATTCATATCAGGATTAT
CAATACCATATTTTTGAAAAAGCCGTTTCTGTAATGAAGGAGAAAACTCACCGAGGCAGTTCCATAGGAT
GGCAAGATCCTGGTATCGGTCTGCGATTCCGACTCGTCCAACATCAATACAACCTATTAATTTCCCCTCG
TCAAAAATAAGGTTATCAAGTGAGAAATCACCATGAGTGACGACTGAATCCGGTGAGAATGGCAAAAGTT
TATGCATTTCTTTCCAGACTTGTTCAACAGGCCAGCCATTACGCTCGTCATCAAAATCACTCGCATCAAC
CAAACCGTTATTCATTCGTGATTGCGCCTGAGCGAGACGAAATACGCGATCGCTGTTAAAAGGACAATTA
CAAACAGGAATCGAATGCAACCGGCGCAGGAACACTGCCAGCGCATCAACAATATTTTCACCTGAATCAG
GATATTCTTCTAATACCTGGAATGCTGTTTTCCCAGGGATCGCAGTGGTGAGTAACCATGCATCATCAGG
AGTACGGATAAAATGCTTGATGGTCGGAAGAGGCATAAATTCCGTCAGCCAGTTTAGTCTGACCATCTCA
TCTGTAACATCATTGGCAACGCTACCTTTGCCATGTTTCAGAAACAACTCTGGCGCATCGGGCTTCCCAT
ACAATCGATAGATTGTCGCACCTGATTGCCCGACATTATCGCGAGCCCATTTATACCCATATAAATCAGC
ATCCATGTTGGAATTTAATCGCGGCCTAGAGCAAGACGTTTCCCGTTGAATATGGCTCATACTCTTCCTT
TTTCAATATTATTGAAGCATTTATCAGGGTTATTGTCTCATGAGCGGATACATATTTGAATGTATTTAGA
AAAATAAACAAATAGGGGTTCCGCGCACATTTCCCCGAAAAGTGCCACCTGACGTCTAAGAAACCATTAT
TATCATGACATTAACCTATAAAAATAGGCGTATCACGAGGCCCTTTCGTC
